>Addgene plasmid #26471 | pJC91.2-mpl-2 | depositor partial sequence | sequence record 12502 | Author sequence
TGCAATATTTATTTGCAGCTTTCATTTTCATGGCCTATTACATTAGATGCGAAGATTTTAATGAAAATAT
AATTTATCCTGAATTATTTGAGGATTCCGAACAATATAATGCAATACCTTGGAATAAACGAGCAGTGAGA
CTGATGCGATTAGGCAAAAGAATAGCTCCTCTGAAAGCGGGCTGTTAAATTGATGAGGCTAGGAAAAAGA
GAGGAA
