>Addgene plasmid #26471 | pJC91.2-mpl-2 | addgene partial sequence | sequence record 32656 | 26471 with T3
AATTCGATTATTCCTCTCTTTTTCCTAGCCTCATCAATTTAACAGCCCGCTTCAGAGGAGCTATTCTTTT
GCCTAATCGCATCAGTCTCACTGCTCGTTTATTCCAAGGTATTGCATTATATTGTTCGGAATCCTCAAAT
AATTCAGGATAAATTATATTTTCATTAAAATCTTCGCATCTAATGTAATAGGCCATGAAAATGAAAGCTG
CAAATAAATATTGCAAAGGTCACTTCTATAGTGTCACCTAAATCTCCC
