>Addgene plasmid #26471 | pJC91.2-mpl-2 | addgene partial sequence | sequence record 32657 | 26471 with SP6
GCTTTCATTTTCATGGCCTATTACATTAGATGCGAAGATTTTAATGAAAATATAATTTATCCTGAATTAT
TTGAGGATTCCGAACAATATAATGCAATACCTTGGAATAAACGAGCAGTGAGACTGATGCGATTAGGCAA
AAGAATAGCTCCTCTGAAGCGGGCTGTTAAATTGATGAGGCTAGGAAAAAGAGAGGAATAATCGAATTTT
ATTTAACGAAGGTCTCCCTTTAGTGAGGGTTAATTCTCCCTATAGTGAGTC
