[The description below was written by a language model from this plasmid's Addgene catalogue record.]
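Description:
pJC91.2-mpl-2 is a small bacterial plasmid built on the pJC53.2 backbone (about 3.2 kb without insert), a T/A cloning vector designed for in vitro transcription of double-stranded RNA and of sense or antisense single-stranded probes. It is maintained at high copy number in standard E. coli cloning strains and is selected with both ampicillin and kanamycin. The record does not name the origin of replication, and no feature table is provided, so the exact layout of the elements cannot be confirmed beyond what the catalogue fields state.

The insert is a 216 bp fragment of mpl-2 from the planarian Schmidtea mediterranea. It was placed in the Eam1105I sites of the vector, which were destroyed during cloning. This fits the vector's T/A design, in which cutting with this enzyme typically leaves single-base overhangs that accept PCR products. According to the depositor comments, transcription with T7 RNA polymerase yields dsRNA, which implies that T7 promoters read into the insert from both sides. SP6 and T3 RNA polymerases each produce a single strand, and SP6 and T3 also serve as the 5′ and 3′ sequencing primer sites, so these promoters evidently flank the insert in opposite directions. Which of the two gives the antisense strand depends on insert orientation, and the record does not state this.

The plasmid therefore serves as a template for RNA interference knockdown of mpl-2 and for making riboprobes, such as for in situ hybridization, to map its expression. It comes from a genome-wide study of peptide hormones and their role in planarian germline development.
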