Addgene plasmid #26471: pJC91.2-mpl-2
Depositing lab: Phillip Newmark. Depositing organization: University of Illinois at Urbana-Champaign. Publication: Genome-wide analyses reveal a role for peptide hormones in planarian germline development. Collins JJ, Hou X, Romanova EV, Lambrus BG, Miller CM, Saberi A, Sweedler JV, Newmark PA. PLoS Biol. 2010 . 8(10):e1000509. 10.1371/journal.pbio.1000509 PubMed 20967238.
Backbone
  Vector backbone: pJC53.2
  Backbone size w/o insert (bp): 3240
  Vector type: T/A Cloning Vector for dsRNA generation and the generation of sense and anti-sense probes
Growth in bacteria
  Bacterial resistance: Ampicillin and Kanamycin, 100 & 50 μg/mL
  Growth temperature: 37°C
  Growth strain: DH5alpha
  Copy number: High Copy
Gene/Insert
  Gene/Insert name: mpl-2
  Species: S. mediterranea (planarian)
  Insert size (bp): 216
  GenBank ID: BK007016
  Cloning method: Restriction Enzyme; 5′ cloning site Eam1105I (destroyed during cloning); 3′ cloning site Eam1105I (destroyed during cloning)
  Sequencing primers: 5′ SP6; 3′ T3
Terms and licenses: Academic/Nonprofit Terms; Industry Terms: Not Available to Industry
Depositor comments: dsRNA can be generated by in vitro transcription with T7 RNA polymerase and single stranded probes can be generated with SP6 or T3 RNA polymerases.
How to cite: pJC91.2-mpl-2 was a gift from Phillip Newmark (Addgene plasmid # 26471 ; http://n2t.net/addgene:26471 ; RRID:Addgene_26471)
